>Addgene plasmid #100799 | pAAV-TREtight-mTagBFP2-B19G | addgene full sequence | sequence record 193698 | Addgene NGS Result
CCTGCAGGCAGCTGCGCGCTCGCTCGCTCACTGAGGCCGCCCGGGCGTCGGGCGACCTTTGGTCGCCCGG
CCTCAGTGAGCGAGCGAGCGCGCAGAGAGGGAGTGGCCAACTCCATCACTAGGGGTTCCTACGCGTCTCG
AGTTTACTCCCTATCAGTGATAGAGAACGTATGTCGAGTTTACTCCCTATCAGTGATAGAGAACGATGTC
GAGTTTACTCCCTATCAGTGATAGAGAACGTATGTCGAGTTTACTCCCTATCAGTGATAGAGAACGTATG
TCGAGTTTACTCCCTATCAGTGATAGAGAACGTATGTCGAGTTTATCCCTATCAGTGATAGAGAACGTAT
GTCGAGTTTACTCCCTATCAGTGATAGAGAACGTATGTCGAGGTAGGCGTGTACGGTGGGAGGCCTATAT
AAGCAGAGCTCGTTTAGTGAACCGTCAGATCGCCTGGAGAATTCGCCGCCACCATGAGCGAGCTGATTAA
GGAGAACATGCACATGAAGCTGTACATGGAGGGCACCGTGGACAACCATCACTTCAAGTGCACATCCGAG
GGCGAAGGCAAGCCCTACGAGGGCACCCAGACCATGAGAATCAAGGTGGTCGAGGGCGGCCCTCTCCCCT
TCGCCTTCGACATCCTGGCTACTAGCTTCCTCTACGGCAGCAAGACCTTCATCAACCACACCCAGGGCAT
CCCCGACTTCTTCAAGCAGTCCTTCCCTGAGGGCTTCACATGGGAGAGAGTCACCACATACGAAGACGGG
GGCGTGCTGACCGCTACCCAGGACACCAGCCTCCAGGACGGCTGCCTCATCTACAACGTCAAGATCAGAG
GGGTGAACTTCACATCCAACGGCCCTGTGATGCAGAAGAAAACACTCGGCTGGGAGGCCTTCACCGAGAC
GCTGTACCCCGCTGACGGCGGCCTGGAAGGCAGAAACGACATGGCCCTGAAGCTCGTGGGCGGGAGCCAT
CTGATCGCAAACGCCAAGACCACATATAGATCCAAGAAACCCGCTAAGAACCTCAAGATGCCTGGCGTCT
ACTATGTGGACTACAGACTGGAAAGAATCAAGGAGGCCAACAACGAGACCTACGTCGAGCAGCACGAGGT
GGCAGTGGCCAGATACTGCGACCTCCCTAGCAAACTGGGGCACAAGCTTAATGGAAGCGGAGCTACTAAC
TTCAGCCTGCTGAAGCAGGCTGGAGACGTGGAGGAGAACCCTGGACCTATGGTTCCTCAGGCTCTCCTGT
TTGTACCCCTTCTGGTTTTTCCATTGTGTTTTGGGAAATTCCCTATTTACACGATACCAGACAAGCTTGG
TCCCTGGAGTCCGATTGACATACATCACCTCAGCTGCCCAAACAATTTGGTAGTGGAGGACGAAGGATGC
ACCAACCTGTCAGGGTTCTCCTACATGGAACTTAAAGTTGGATACATCTTAGCCATAAAAGTGAACGGGT
TCACTTGCACAGGCGTTGTGACGGAGGCTGAAACCTACACTAACTTCGTTGGTTATGTCACAACCACGTT
CAAAAGAAAGCATTTCCGCCCAACACCAGATGCATGTAGAGCCGCGTACAACTGGAAGATGGCCGGTGAC
CCCAGATATGAAGAGTCTCTACACAATCCGTACCCTGACTACCGCTGGCTTCGAACTGTAAAAACCACCA
AGGAGTCTCTCGTTATCATATCTCCAAGTGTGGCAGATTTGGACCCATATGACAGATCCCTTCACTCGAG
GGTCTTCCCTAGCGGGAAGTGCTCAGGAGTAGCGGTGTCTTCTACCTACTGCTCCACTAACCACGATTAC
ACCATTTGGATGCCCGAGAATCCGAGACTAGGGATGTCTTGTGACATTTTTACCAATAGTAGAGGGAAGA
GAGCATCCAAAGGGAGTGAGACTTGCGGCTTTGTAGATGAAAGAGGCCTATATAAGTCTTTAAAAGGAGC
ATGCAAACTCAAGTTATGTGGAGTTCTAGGACTTAGACTTATGGATGGAACATGGGTCTCGATGCAAACA
TCAAATGAAACCAAATGGTGCCCTCCCGATAAGTTGGTGAACCTGCACGACTTTCGCTCAGACGAAATTG
AGCACCTTGTTGTAGAGGAGTTGGTCAGGAAGAGAGAGGAGTGTCTGGATGCACTAGAGTCCATCATGAC
AACCAAGTCAGTGAGTTTCAGACGTCTCAGTCATTTAAGAAAACTTGTCCCTGGGTTTGGAAAAGCATAT
ACCATATTCAACAAGACCTTGATGGAAGCCGATGCTCACTACAAGTCAGTCAGAACTTGGAATGAGATCC
TCCCTTCAAAAGGGTGTTTAAGAGTTGGGGGGAGGTGTCATCCTCATGTGAACGGGGTGTTTTTCAATGG
TATAATATTAGGACCTGACGGCAATGTCTTAATCCCAGAGATGCAATCATCCCTCCTCCAGCAACATATG
GAGTTGTTGGAATCCTCGGTTATCCCCCTTGTGCACCCCCTGGCAGACCCGTCTACCGTTTTCAAGGACG
GTGACGAGGCTGAGGATTTTGTTGAAGTTCACCTTCCCGATGTGCACAATCAGGTCTCAGGAGTTGACTT
GGGTCTCCCGAACTGGGGGAAGTATGTATTACTGAGTGCAGGGGCCCTGACTGCCTTGATGTTGATAATT
TTCCTGATGACATGTTGTAGAAGAGTCAATCGATCAGAACCTACGCAACACAATCTCAGAGGGACAGGGA
GGGAGGTGTCAGTCACTCCCCAAAGCGGGAAGATCATATCTTCATGGGAATCACACAAGAGTGGGGGTGA
GACCAGACTGTAAGCTAGCAATCAACCTCTGGATTACAAAATTTGTGAAAGATTGACTGGTATTCTTAAC
TATGTTGCTCCTTTTACGCTATGTGGATACGCTGCTTTAATGCCTTTGTATCATGCTATTGCTTCCCGTA
TGGCTTTCATTTTCTCCTCCTTGTATAAATCCTGGTTGCTGTCTCTTTATGAGGAGTTGTGGCCCGTTGT
CAGGCAACGTGGCGTGGTGTGCACTGTGTTTGCTGACGCAACCCCCACTGGTTGGGGCATTGCCACCACC
TGTCAGCTCCTTTCCGGGACTTTCGCTTTCCCCCTCCCTATTGCCACGGCGGAACTCATCGCCGCCTGCC
TTGCCCGCTGCTGGACAGGGGCTCGGCTGTTGGGCACTGACAATTCCGTGGTGTTGTCGGGGAAGCTGAC
GTCCTTTCCATGGCTGCTCGCCTGTGTTGCCACCTGGATTCTGCGCGGGACGTCCTTCTGCTACGTCCCT
TCGGCCCTCAATCCAGCGGACCTTCCTTCCCGCGGCCTGCTGCCGGCTCTGCGGCCTCTTCCGCGTCTTC
GCCTTCGCCCTCAGACGAGTCGGATCTCCCTTTGGGCCGCCTCCCCGCCTGGATCCTGTGCCTTCTAGTT
GCCAGCCATCTGTTGTTTGCCCCTCCCCCGTGCCTTCCTTGACCCTGGAAGGTGCCACTCCCACTGTCCT
TTCCTAATAAAATGAGGAAATTGCATCGCATTGTCTGAGTAGGTGTCATTCTATTCTGGGGGGTGGGGTG
GGGCAGGACAGCAAGGGGGAGGATTGGGAAGACAATAGCAGGCATGCTGGGGATGCGGTGGGCTCTATGG
CAGGAACCCCTAGTGATGGAGTTGGCCACTCCCTCTCTGCGCGCTCGCTCGCTCACTGAGGCCGGGCGAC
CAAAGGTCGCCCGACGCCCGGGCTTTGCCCGGGCGGCCTCAGTGAGCGAGCGAGCGCGCAGCTGCCTGCA
GGGGCGCCTGATGCGGTATTTTCTCCTTACGCATCTGTGCGGTATTTCACACCGCATA
[95 nt withheld, positions 3839-3933]
T
[46 nt withheld, positions 3935-3980]
C
[141 nt withheld, positions 3982-4122]
CCTTTGACGTTGGAGTCCACGTTCTTT
[37 nt withheld, positions 4150-4186]
ACTCTATCTCGGGCTATTCTTTTGATTTATAAGGGATTTTGCCGATTTCGGTCTATTGGTTAAAAAATGA
GCTGATTTAACAAAAATTTAACGCGAATTTTAACAAAATATTAACGTTTACAATTTTATGGTGCACTCTC
AGTACAATCTGCTCTGATGCCGCATAGTTAAGCCAGCCCCGACACCCGCCAACACCCGCTGACGCGCCCT
GACGGGCTTGTCTGCTCCCGGCATCCGCTTACAGACAAGCTGTGACCGTCTCCGGGAGCTGCATGTGTCA
GAGGTTTTCACCGTCATCACCGAAACGCGCGAGACGAAAGGGCCTCGTGATACGCCTATTTTTATAGGTT
AATGTCATGATAATAATGGTTTCTTAGACGTCAGGTGGCACTTTTCGGGGAAATGTGCGCGGAACCCCTA
TTTGTTTATTTTTCTAAATACATTCAAATATGTATCCGCTCATGAGACAATAACCCTGATAAATGCTTCA
ATAATATTGAAAAAGGAAGAGTATGAGTATTCAACATTTCCGTGTCGCCCTTATTCCCTTTTTTGCGGCA
TTTTGCCTTCCTGTTTTTGCTCACCCAGAAACGCTGGTGAAAGTAAAAGATGCTGAAGATCAGTTGGGTG
CACGAGTGGGTTACATCGAACTGGATCTCAACAGCGGTAAGATCCTTGAGAGTTTTCGCCCCGAAGAACG
TTTTCCAATGATGAGCACTTTTAAAGTTCTGCTATGTGGCGCGGTATTATCCCGTATTGACGCCGGGCAA
GAGCAACTCGGTCGCCGCATACACTATTCTCAGAATGACTTGGTTGAGTACTCACCAGTCACAGAAAAGC
ATCTTACGGATGGCATGACAGTAAGAGAATTATGCAGTGCTGCCATAACCATGAGTGATAACACTGCGGC
CAACTTACTTCTGACAACGATCGGAGGACCGAAGGAGCTAACCGCTTTTTTGCACAACATGGGGGATCAT
GTAACTCGCCTTGATCGTTGGGAACCGGAGCTGAATGAAGCCATACCAAACGACGAGCGTGACACCACGA
TGCCTGTAGCAATGGCAACAACGTTGCGCAAACTATTAACTGGCGAACTACTTACTCTAGCTTCCCGGCA
ACAATTAATAGACTGGATGGAGGCGGATAAAGTTGCAGGACCACTTCTGCGCTCGGCCCTTCCGGCTGGC
TGGTTTATTGCTGATAAATCTGGAGCCGGTGAGCGTGGGTCTCGCGGTATCATTGCAGCACTGGGGCCAG
ATGGTAAGCCCTCCCGTATCGTAGTTATCTACACGACGGGGAGTCAGGCAACTATGGATGAACGAAATAG
ACAGATCGCTGAGATAGGTGCCTCACTGATTAAGCATTGGTAACTGTCAGACCAAGTTTACTCATATATA
CTTTAGATTGATTTAAAACTTCATTTTTAATTTAAAAGGATCTAGGTGAAGATCCTTTTTGATAATCTCA
TGACCAAAATCCCTTAACGTGAGTTTTCGTTCCACTGAGCGTCAGACCCCGTAGAAAAGATCAAAGGATC
TTCTTGAGATCCTTTTTTTCTGCGCGTAATCTGCTGCTTGCAAACAAAAAAACCACCGCTACCAGCGGTG
GTTTGTTTGCCGGATCAAGAGCTACCAACTCTTTTTCCGAAGGTAACTGGCTTCAGCAGAGCGCAGATAC
CAAATACTGTTCTTCTAGTGTAGCCGTAGTTAGGCCACCACTTCAAGAACTCTGTAGCACCGCCTACATA
CCTCGCTCTGCTAATCCTGTTACCAGTGGCTGCTGCCAGTGGCGATAAGTCGTGTCTTACCGGGTTGGAC
TCAAGACGATAGTTACCGGATAAGGCGCAGCGGTCGGGCTGAACGGGGGGTTCGTGCACACAGCCCAGCT
TGGAGCGAACGACCTACACCGAACTGAGATACCTACAGCGTGAGCTATGAGAAAGCGCCACGCTTCCCGA
AGGGAGAAAGGCGGACAGGTATCCGGTAAGCGGCAGGGTCGGAACAGGAGAGCGCACGAGGGAGCTTCCA
GGGGGAAACGCCTGGTATCTTTATAGTCCTGTCGGGTTTCGCCACCTCTGACTTGAGCGTCGATTTTTGT
GATGCTCGTCAGGGGGGCGGAGCCTATGGAAAAACGCCAGCAACGCGGCCTTTTTACGGTTCCTGGCCTT
TTGCTGGCCTTTTGCTCACATGT
Features (pLannotate 1.2.2; 15 found; start..end, strand, type, name):
     12..39      +  repeat_region  AAV2 ITR (fragment): inverted terminal repeat of adeno-associated virus serotype 2 inverted
     68..95      +  repeat_region  AAV2 ITR (fragment): inverted terminal repeat of adeno-associated virus serotype 2 inverted
    140..454     +  promoter       tight TRE promoter: Tet-responsive promoter PTight, consisting of seven tet operator sequences followed by the minimal CMV promoter
    474..1172    +  CDS            TagBFP: TagBFP is a basic (constitutively fluorescent) blue fluorescent protein published in 2008, derived from Entacmaea quadricolor. It is reported to be a very rapidly-maturing monomer with very low acid sensitivity.
   1239..2810    +  CDS            G: GLYCO_RABVS - Experimental evidence at protein level: Swiss-Prot protein existence level 1. Attaches the virus to host cellular receptor, inducing endocytosis of the virion. In the endosome, the acidic pH induces conformational changes in the glycoprotein trimer, which trigger fusion between virus and cell membrane. There is convincing in vitro evidence that the muscular form of the nicotinic acetylcholine receptor (nAChR), the neuronal cell adhesion molecule (NCAM), and the p75 neurotrophin receptor (p75NTR) bind glycoprotein and thereby facilitate rabies virus entry into cells (By similarity
   2820..3408    +  misc_feature   WPRE: woodchuck hepatitis virus posttranscriptional regulatory element
   3416..3640    +  polyA_signal   bGH poly(A) signal: bovine growth hormone polyadenylation signal
   3642..3782    +  repeat_region  AAV2 ITR: inverted terminal repeat of adeno-associated virus serotype 2 inverted
   3787..3838    -  misc_feature   bom (fragment): basis of mobility region from pBR322
   3857..4312    +  rep_origin     f1 ori (sequence partly withheld): f1 bacteriophage origin of replication; arrow indicates direction of (+) strand synthesis
   4313..4362    -  misc_feature   bom (fragment): basis of mobility region from pBR322
   4464..4499    -  CDS            rop (fragment): Rop protein, which maintains plasmids at low copy number; rop
   4594..4698    +  promoter       AmpR promoter: bla
   4699..5559    +  CDS            AmpR: β-lactamase; bla; confers resistance to ampicillin, carbenicillin, and related antibiotics
   5730..6318    +  rep_origin     ori: high-copy-number ColE1/pMB1/pBR322/pUC origin of replication
