[The description below was written by a language model from this plasmid's Addgene catalogue record and pLannotate feature annotations shown in this document.]
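Description:
pAAV-TREtight-mTagBFP2-B19G is an AAV transfer plasmid built on the Stratagene pAAV backbone, serving both as a mammalian expression construct and as the genome template for packaging recombinant adeno-associated virus. It is maintained in E. coli through a high-copy ColE1/pUC-type origin with ampicillin selection (AmpR under its own bla promoter), and it also carries an f1 phage origin. The annotated 6,379-nt sequence shows a complete AAV2 inverted terminal repeat at the 3′ end of the cassette, whereas only short ITR fragments are detected at the 5′ end. This may simply reflect how hard these repeats are to sequence and annotate.

Between the ITRs, the tight TRE promoter (seven tet operators upstream of a minimal CMV promoter) drives a roughly 2.3 kb synthetic insert. It encodes the blue fluorescent protein mTagBFP2, followed after a short gap by the glycoprotein of the rabies virus SAD B19 strain. The record does not state what lies in the gap or how the two reading frames are co-expressed. A WPRE enhances transcript stability and expression, and a bovine growth hormone polyadenylation signal terminates the message.

Because the TRE promoter is essentially silent without a tetracycline transactivator, expression depends on tTA supplied in trans. The construct is intended as a helper virus for monosynaptic tracing, coinjected with pAAV-syn-FLEX-splitTVA-EGFP-tTA, which by its name provides tTA along with TVA and EGFP from a FLEX cassette. Cells expressing that partner virus then switch on the glycoprotein, which in such tracing systems complements glycoprotein-deleted rabies virus so it can spread to presynaptic partners. The blue fluorescence marks the cells expressing the glycoprotein.
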