Addgene plasmid #100799: pAAV-TREtight-mTagBFP2-B19G
Purpose: helper virus for monosynaptic tracing; to be coinjected with pAAV-syn-FLEX-splitTVA-EGFP-tTA
Depositing lab: Ian Wickersham. Publication: Lhx6-positive GABA-releasing neurons of the zona incerta promote sleep. Liu K, Kim J, Kim DW, Zhang YS, Bao H, Denaxa M, Lim SA, Kim E, Liu C, Wickersham IR, Pachinis V, Hattar S, Song J, Brown SP, Blackshaw S. Nature. 2017 Aug 31;548(7669):582-587. doi: 10.1038/nature23663. Epub 2017 Aug 23. PubMed 28847002.
Backbone
  Vector backbone: pAAV
  Backbone manufacturer: Stratagene
  Vector type: Mammalian Expression, AAV
Growth in bacteria
  Bacterial resistance: Ampicillin, 100 μg/mL
  Growth temperature: 37°C
  Growth strain: DH5alpha
  Copy number: High Copy
Gene/Insert
  Gene/Insert name: mTagBFP2 and rabies virus SAD B19 strain glycoprotein genes (B19G)
  Species: Synthetic
  Insert size (bp): 2337
  Promoter: TREtight
  Cloning method: Gibson Cloning
  Sequencing primers: 5′ unknown; 3′ unknown
Terms and licenses: Academic/Nonprofit Terms; Industry Terms: Not Available to Industry
How to cite: pAAV-TREtight-mTagBFP2-B19G was a gift from Ian Wickersham (Addgene plasmid # 100799 ; http://n2t.net/addgene:100799 ; RRID:Addgene_100799) For viral preps, please replace (Addgene plasmid # 100799) in the above sentence with: (Addgene viral prep # 100799-AAV1)
